LOCUS       Exported 6344 bp ds-DNA circular SYN 12-MAY-2021
DEFINITION  Retroviral control vector containing GFP insert.
ACCESSION   .
VERSION     .
KEYWORDS    pMXspuro-GFP
SOURCE      synthetic DNA construct
  ORGANISM  synthetic DNA construct
REFERENCE   1 (bases 1 to 6344)
  AUTHORS   Kenific CM, Stehbens SJ, Goldsmith J, Leidal AM, Faure N, Ye J,
            Wittmann T, Debnath J
  TITLE     NBR1 enables autophagy-dependent focal adhesion turnover.
  JOURNAL   J Cell Biol. 2016 Feb 29;212(5):577-590. Epub 2016 Feb 22.
  PUBMED    26903539
REFERENCE   2 (bases 1 to 6344)
  AUTHORS   .
  TITLE     Direct Submission
  JOURNAL   Exported May 12, 2021 from SnapGene Server 1.1.58
            http://www.snapgene.com
FEATURES             Location/Qualifiers
     source          1..6344
                     /organism="synthetic DNA construct"
                     /mol_type="other DNA"
     misc_feature    1..375
                     /label=pol region
                     /note="Moloney murine leukemia virus (MMLV) pol region
                     containing the splice acceptor site"
     primer_bind     313..329
                     /label=pBMN 5'
                     /note="MMLV sequence, for inserts in pBMN retroviral
                     vector"
     CDS             407..1123
                     /codon_start=1
                     /product="enhanced GFP"
                     /label=EGFP
                     /translation="MVSKGEELFTGVVPILVELDGDVNGHKFSVSGEGEGDATYGKLTL
                     KFICTTGKLPVPWPTLVTTLTYGVQCFSRYPDHMKQHDFFKSAMPEGYVQERTIFFKDD
                     GNYKTRAEVKFEGDTLVNRIELKGIDFKEDGNILGHKLEYNYNSHNVYIMADKQKNGIK
                     VNFKIRHNIEDGSVQLADHYQQNTPIGDGPVLLPDNHYLSTQSALSKDPNEKRDHMVLL
                     EFVTAAGITLGMDELYK"
     primer_bind     complement(452..473)
                     /label=EGFP-N
                     /note="EGFP, reverse primer"
     primer_bind     complement(713..732)
                     /label=EXFP-R
                     /note="For distinguishing EGFP variants, reverse primer"
     primer_bind     1060..1081
                     /label=EGFP-C
                     /note="EGFP, forward primer"
     primer_bind     complement(1160..1180)
                     /label=pBABE 3'
                     /note="SV40 enhancer, reverse primer for pBABE vectors"
     promoter        1165..1494
                     /label=SV40 promoter
                     /note="SV40 enhancer and early promoter"
     rep_origin      1345..1480
                     /label=SV40 ori
                     /note="SV40 origin of replication"
     primer_bind     1407..1426
                     /label=SV40pro-F
                     /note="SV40 promoter/origin, forward primer"
     CDS             1504..2103
                     /codon_start=1
                     /gene="pac from Streptomyces alboniger"
                     /product="puromycin N-acetyltransferase"
                     /label=PuroR
                     /note="confers resistance to puromycin"
                     /translation="MTEYKPTVRLATRDDVPRAVRTLAAAFADYPATRHTVDPDRHIER
                     VTELQELFLTRVGLDIGKVWVADDGAAVAVWTTPESVEAGAVFAEIGPRMAELSGSRLA
                     AQQQMEGLLAPHRPKEPAWFLATVGVSPDHQGKGLGSAVVLPGVEAAERAGVPAFLETS
                     APRNLPFYERLGFTVTADVEVPEGPRTWCMTRKPGA"
     primer_bind     complement(1504..1523)
                     /label=Puro-R
                     /note="Puromycin resistance gene, reverse primer. Also
                     called puro-variant-R"
     primer_bind     2000..2020
                     /label=Puro-F
                     /note="Puromycin resistance gene, forward primer"
     LTR             2330..2799
                     /note="long terminal repeat from Moloney murine leukemia
                     virus"
     primer_bind     complement(2929..2946)
                     /label=L4440
                     /note="L4440 vector, forward primer"
     rep_origin      complement(3100..3688)
                     /direction=LEFT
                     /label=ori
                     /note="high-copy-number ColE1/pMB1/pBR322/pUC origin of
                     replication"
     primer_bind     complement(3180..3199)
                     /label=pBR322ori-F
                     /note="pBR322 origin, forward primer"
     CDS             complement(3852..4712)
                     /codon_start=1
                     /gene="bla"
                     /product="beta-lactamase"
                     /label=AmpR
                     /note="confers resistance to ampicillin, carbenicillin, and
                     related antibiotics"
                     /translation="MSIQHFRVALIPFFAAFCLPVFAHPETLVKVKDAEDQLGARVGYI
                     ELDLNSGKILESFRPEERFPMMSTFKVLLCGAVLSRIDAGQEQLGRRIHYSQNDLVEYS
                     PVTEKHLTDGMTVRELCSAAITMSDNTAANLLLTTIGGPKELTAFLHNMGDHVTRLDRW
                     EPELNEAIPNDERDTTMPVAMATTLRKLLTGELLTLASRQQLIDWMEADKVAGPLLRSA
                     LPAGWFIADKSGAGERGSRGIIAALGPDGKPSRIVVIYTTGSQATMDERNRQIAEIGAS
                     LIKHW"
     primer_bind     4475..4494
                     /label=Amp-R
                     /note="Ampicillin resistance gene, reverse primer"
     promoter        complement(4713..4817)
                     /gene="bla"
                     /label=AmpR promoter
     LTR             4847..5440
                     /note="long terminal repeat from Moloney murine leukemia
                     virus"
     misc_feature    5503..5860
                     /label=MMLV Psi
                     /note="packaging signal of Moloney murine leukemia virus
                     (MMLV)"
     CDS             5919..6335
                     /label=gag (truncated)
                     /note="truncated Moloney murine leukemia virus (MMLV) gag
                     gene lacking the start codon"
     primer_bind     6265..6287
                     /label=pLXSN 5'
                     /note="Murine stem cell virus, forward primer. Also called
                     MSCV"
     primer_bind     6303..6319
                     /label=pBABE 5'
                     /note="Psi packaging signal, forward primer for pBABE
                     vectors"
ORIGIN
        1 ccatatgaga tcttatatgg ggcacccccg ccccttgtaa acttccctga ccctgacatg
       61 acaagagtta ctaacagccc ctctctccaa gctcacttac aggctctcta cttagtccag
      121 cacgaagtct ggagacctct ggcggcagcc taccaagaac aactggaccg accggtggta
      181 cctcaccctt accgagtcgg cgacacagtg tgggtccgcc gacaccagac taagaaccta
      241 gaacctcgct ggaaaggacc ttacacagtc ctgctgacca cccccaccgc cctcaaagta
      301 gacggcatcg cagcttggat acacgccgcc cacgtgaagg ctgccgaccc cgggggtgga
      361 ccatcctcta gactgccgga tctagctagt taattaagga tctaccatgg tgagcaaggg
      421 cgaggagctg ttcaccgggg tggtgcccat cctggtcgag ctggacggcg acgtaaacgg
      481 ccacaagttc agcgtgtccg gcgagggcga gggcgatgcc acctacggca agctgaccct
      541 gaagttcatc tgcaccaccg gcaagctgcc cgtgccctgg cccaccctcg tgaccaccct
      601 gacctacggc gtgcagtgct tcagccgcta ccccgaccac atgaagcagc acgacttctt
      661 caagtccgcc atgcccgaag gctacgtcca ggagcgcacc atcttcttca aggacgacgg
      721 caactacaag acccgcgccg aggtgaagtt cgagggcgac accctggtga accgcatcga
      781 gctgaagggc atcgacttca aggaggacgg caacatcctg gggcacaagc tggagtacaa
      841 ctacaacagc cacaacgtct atatcatggc cgacaagcag aagaacggca tcaaggtgaa
      901 cttcaagatc cgccacaaca tcgaggacgg cagcgtgcag ctcgccgacc actaccagca
      961 gaacaccccc atcggcgacg gccccgtgct gctgcccgac aaccactacc tgagcaccca
     1021 gtccgccctg agcaaagacc ccaacgagaa gcgcgatcac atggtcctgc tggagttcgt
     1081 gaccgccgcc gggatcactc tcggcatgga cgagctgtac aagtgactcg agcggccgcc
     1141 agcacagtgg tcgacctgtg gaatgtgtgt cagttagggt gtggaaagtc cccaggctcc
     1201 ccagcaggca gaagtatgca aagcatgcat ctcaattagt cagcaaccag gtgtggaaag
     1261 tccccaggct ccccagcagg cagaagtatg caaagcatgc atctcaatta gtcagcaacc
     1321 atagtcccgc ccctaactcc gcccatcccg cccctaactc cgcccagttc cgcccattct
     1381 ccgccccatg gctgactaat tttttttatt tatgcagagg ccgaggccgc ctcggcctct
     1441 gagctattcc agaagtagtg aggaggcttt tttggaggcc taggcttttg caaaaagctt
     1501 accatgaccg agtacaagcc cacggtgcgc ctcgccaccc gcgacgacgt ccccagggcc
     1561 gtacgcaccc tcgccgccgc gttcgccgac taccccgcca cgcgccacac cgtcgatccg
     1621 gaccgccaca tcgagcgggt caccgagctg caagaactct tcctcacgcg cgtcgggctc
     1681 gacatcggca aggtgtgggt cgcggacgac ggcgccgcgg tggcggtctg gaccacgccg
     1741 gagagcgtcg aagcgggggc ggtgttcgcc gagatcggcc cgcgcatggc cgagttgagc
     1801 ggttcccggc tggccgcgca gcaacagatg gaaggcctcc tggcgccgca ccggcccaag
     1861 gagcccgcgt ggttcctggc caccgtcggc gtctcgcccg accaccaggg caagggtctg
     1921 ggcagcgccg tcgtgctccc cggagtggag gcggccgagc gcgccggggt gcccgccttc
     1981 ctggagacct ccgcgccccg caacctcccc ttctacgagc ggctcggctt caccgtcacc
     2041 gccgacgtcg aggtgcccga aggaccgcgc acctggtgca tgacccgcaa gcccggtgcc
     2101 tgacgcccgc cccacgaccc gcagcgcccg accgaaagga gcgcacgacc ccatgcatcg
     2161 tcgacgataa aataaaagat tttatttagt ctccagaaaa aggggggaat gaaagacccc
     2221 acctgtaggt ttggcaagct agcttaagta acgccatttt gcaaggcatg gaaaaataca
     2281 taactgagaa tagagaagtt cagatcaagg tcaggaacag atggaacagc tgaatatggg
     2341 ccaaacagga tatctgtggt aagcagttcc tgccccggct cagggccaag aacagatgga
     2401 acagctgaat atgggccaaa caggatatct gtggtaagca gttcctgccc cggctcaggg
     2461 ccaagaacag atggtcccca gatgcggtcc agccctcagc agtttctaga gaaccatcag
     2521 atgtttccag ggtgccccaa ggacctgaaa tgaccctgtg ccttatttga actaaccaat
     2581 cagttcgctt ctcgcttctg ttcgcgcgct tctgctcccc gagctcaata aaagagccca
     2641 caacccctca ctcggggcgc cagtcctccg attgactgag tcgcccgggt acccgtgtat
     2701 ccaataaacc ctcttgcagt tgcatccgac ttgtggtctc gctgttcctt gggagggtct
     2761 cctctgagtg attgactacc cgtcagcggg ggtctttcac atgcagcatg tatcaaaatt
     2821 aatttggttt tttttcttaa gtatttacat taaatggcca tagttgcatt aatgaatcgg
     2881 ccaacgcgcg gggagaggcg gtttgcgtat tgggcgctct tccgcttcct cgctcactga
     2941 ctcgctgcgc tcggtcgttc ggctgcggcg agcggtatca gctcactcaa aggcggtaat
     3001 acggttatcc acagaatcag gggataacgc aggaaagaac atgtgagcaa aaggccagca
     3061 aaaggccagg aaccgtaaaa aggccgcgtt gctggcgttt ttccataggc tccgcccccc
     3121 tgacgagcat cacaaaaatc gacgctcaag tcagaggtgg cgaaacccga caggactata
     3181 aagataccag gcgtttcccc ctggaagctc cctcgtgcgc tctcctgttc cgaccctgcc
     3241 gcttaccgga tacctgtccg cctttctccc ttcgggaagc gtggcgcttt ctcatagctc
     3301 acgctgtagg tatctcagtt cggtgtaggt cgttcgctcc aagctgggct gtgtgcacga
     3361 accccccgtt cagcccgacc gctgcgcctt atccggtaac tatcgtcttg agtccaaccc
     3421 ggtaagacac gacttatcgc cactggcagc agccactggt aacaggatta gcagagcgag
     3481 gtatgtaggc ggtgctacag agttcttgaa gtggtggcct aactacggct acactagaag
     3541 aacagtattt ggtatctgcg ctctgctgaa gccagttacc ttcggaaaaa gagttggtag
     3601 ctcttgatcc ggcaaacaaa ccaccgctgg tagcggtggt ttttttgttt gcaagcagca
     3661 gattacgcgc agaaaaaaag gatctcaaga agatcctttg atcttttcta cggggtctga
     3721 cgctcagtgg aacgaaaact cacgttaagg gattttggtc atgagattat caaaaaggat
     3781 cttcacctag atccttttgc ggccggccgc aaatcaatct aaagtatata tgagtaaact
     3841 tggtctgaca gttaccaatg cttaatcagt gaggcaccta tctcagcgat ctgtctattt
     3901 cgttcatcca tagttgcctg actccccgtc gtgtagataa ctacgatacg ggagggctta
     3961 ccatctggcc ccagtgctgc aatgataccg cgagacccac gctcaccggc tccagattta
     4021 tcagcaataa accagccagc cggaagggcc gagcgcagaa gtggtcctgc aactttatcc
     4081 gcctccatcc agtctattaa ttgttgccgg gaagctagag taagtagttc gccagttaat
     4141 agtttgcgca acgttgttgc cattgctaca ggcatcgtgg tgtcacgctc gtcgtttggt
     4201 atggcttcat tcagctccgg ttcccaacga tcaaggcgag ttacatgatc ccccatgttg
     4261 tgcaaaaaag cggttagctc cttcggtcct ccgatcgttg tcagaagtaa gttggccgca
     4321 gtgttatcac tcatggttat ggcagcactg cataattctc ttactgtcat gccatccgta
     4381 agatgctttt ctgtgactgg tgagtactca accaagtcat tctgagaata gtgtatgcgg
     4441 cgaccgagtt gctcttgccc ggcgtcaata cgggataata ccgcgccaca tagcagaact
     4501 ttaaaagtgc tcatcattgg aaaacgttct tcggggcgaa aactctcaag gatcttaccg
     4561 ctgttgagat ccagttcgat gtaacccact cgtgcaccca actgatcttc agcatctttt
     4621 actttcacca gcgtttctgg gtgagcaaaa acaggaaggc aaaatgccgc aaaaaaggga
     4681 ataagggcga cacggaaatg ttgaatactc atactcttcc tttttcaata ttattgaagc
     4741 atttatcagg gttattgtct catgagcgga tacatatttg aatgtattta gaaaaataaa
     4801 caaatagggg ttccgcgcac atttccccga aaagtgccac ctgcataatg aaagacccca
     4861 cctgtaggtt tggcaagcta gcttaagtaa cgccattttg caaggcatgg aaaaatacat
     4921 aactgagaat agaaaagttc agatcaaggt caggaacaga tggaacagct gaatatgggc
     4981 caaacaggat atctgtggta agcagttcct gccccggctc agggccaaga acagatggaa
     5041 cagctgaata tgggccaaac aggatatctg tggtaagcag ttcctgcccc ggctcagggc
     5101 caagaacaga tggtccccag atgcggtcca gccctcagca gtttctagag aaccatcaga
     5161 tgtttccagg gtgccccaag gacctgaaat gaccctgtgc cttatttgaa ctaaccaatc
     5221 agttcgcttc tcgcttctgt tcgcgcgctt ctgctccccg agctcaataa aagagcccac
     5281 aacccctcac tcggcgcgcc agtcctccga ttgactgagt cgcccgggta cccgtgtatc
     5341 caataaaccc tcttgcagtt gcatccgact tgtggtctcg ctgttccttg ggagggtctc
     5401 ctctgagtga ttgactaccc gtcagcgggg gtctttcatt tgggggctcg tccgggatcg
     5461 ggagacccct gcccagggac caccgaccca ccaccgggag gtaagctggc cagcaactta
     5521 tctgtgtctg tccgattgtc tagtgtctat gactgatttt atgcgcctgc gtcggtacta
     5581 gttagctaac tagctctgta tctggcggac ccgtggtgga actgacgagt tcggaacacc
     5641 cggccgcaac cctgggagac gtcccaggga cttcgggggc cgtttttgtg gcccgacctg
     5701 agtccaaaaa tcccgatcgt tttggactct ttggtgcacc cccctaatag gagggatatg
     5761 tggttctggt aggagacgag aacctaaaac agttcccgcc tccgtctgaa tttttgcttt
     5821 cggtttggga ccgaagccgc gccgcgcgtc ttgtctgctg cagcatcgtt ctgtgttgtc
     5881 tctgtctgac tgtgtttctg tatttgtctg aaaattaggg ccagactgtt accactccct
     5941 taagtttgac cttaggtcac tggaaagatg tcgagcggat cgctcacaac cagtcggtag
     6001 atgtcaagaa gagacgttgg gttaccttct gctctgcaga atggccaacc tttaacgtcg
     6061 gatggccgcg agacggcacc tttaaccgag acctcatcac ccaggttaag atcaaggtct
     6121 tttcacctgg cccgcatgga cacccagacc aggtccccta catcgtgacc tgggaagcct
     6181 tggcttttga cccccctccc tgggtcaagc cctttgtaca ccctaagcct ccgcctcctc
     6241 ttcctccatc cgccccgtct ctcccccttg aacctcctcg ttcgaccccg cctcgatcct
     6301 ccctttatcc agccctcact ccttctctag gcgcccccat atgg
//
