[The description below was written by a language model from this plasmid's Addgene catalogue record and the feature table of its GenBank file.]
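Description:
pMXspuro-GFP is a Moloney murine leukemia virus (MMLV)-based retroviral expression vector built on the pMXs-puro backbone, intended as a GFP-only control for transduction experiments in mammalian cells. In bacteria it is maintained through a high-copy ColE1/pUC-type origin and selected with ampicillin via the beta-lactamase gene and its own promoter. The catalogue lists a total size of about 7.6 kb, whereas the annotated sequence record held for the plasmid is 6,344 bp; the record does not explain this difference.

The proviral cassette is flanked by two MMLV long terminal repeats. Downstream of the 5′ LTR lie the Psi packaging signal, a truncated gag segment lacking its start codon, and a pol-derived region carrying the splice acceptor. These elements allow the vector RNA to be packaged into virions when gag, pol and env are supplied in trans by packaging cells. The 717 bp enhanced GFP coding sequence follows, cloned between BamHI and XhoI and derived from a GFP-NBR1 fusion plasmid. No dedicated internal promoter is annotated upstream of it, so expression is presumably driven from the 5′ LTR, as is usual for this vector family. After EGFP, an SV40 enhancer/early promoter (which also contains the SV40 origin) drives puromycin N-acetyltransferase, allowing puromycin selection of stably transduced cells, and the 3′ LTR closes the cassette.

The plasmid is used to generate retrovirus that stably marks cells with untagged EGFP, serving as a matched negative control for GFP-fusion constructs in the same backbone. The associated study concerns NBR1 and autophagy-dependent focal adhesion turnover.
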