Addgene plasmid #74203: pMXspuro-GFP
Purpose: Retroviral control vector containing GFP insert
Depositing lab: Jayanta Debnath. Depositing organization: University of California, San Francisco (UCSF). Publication: NBR1 enables autophagy-dependent focal adhesion turnover. Kenific CM, Stehbens SJ, Goldsmith J, Leidal AM, Faure N, Ye J, Wittmann T, Debnath J. J Cell Biol. 2016 Feb 29;212(5):577-590. Epub 2016 Feb 22. 10.1083/jcb.201503075 PubMed 26903539.
Backbone
  Vector backbone: pMXs-puro
  Backbone size w/o insert (bp): 6900
  Total vector size (bp): 7600
  Vector type: Mammalian Expression, Retroviral
  Selectable markers: Puromycin
Growth in bacteria
  Bacterial resistance: Ampicillin, 100 μg/mL
  Growth temperature: 37°C
  Growth strain: NEB Stable
  Copy number: High Copy
Gene/Insert
  Gene/Insert name: GFP
  Insert size (bp): 717
  Cloning method: Restriction Enzyme; 5′ cloning site BamHI (unknown if destroyed); 3′ cloning site XhoI (unknown if destroyed)
  Sequencing primers: 5′ GACGGCATCGCAGCTTGGATACAC
Resource information
  A portion of this plasmid was derived from a plasmid made by: GFP was cloned from pMXs-IP-GFP-NBR1, a gift from Noboru Mizushima (Addgene plasmid # 38283)
Terms and licenses: Academic/Nonprofit Terms; Industry Terms: Not Available to Industry
How to cite: pMXspuro-GFP was a gift from Jayanta Debnath (Addgene plasmid # 74203 ; http://n2t.net/addgene:74203 ; RRID:Addgene_74203)
