>Addgene plasmid #74203 | pMXspuro-GFP | addgene partial sequence | sequence record 142804 | pBMN5 5'-GCTTGGATACACGCCGC-3'
CATCCTCTAGACTGCCGGATCTAGCTAGTTAATTAAGGATCTACCATGGTGAGCAAGGGCGAGGAGCTGT
TCACCGGGGTGGTGCCCATCCTGGTCGAGCTGGACGGCGACGTAAACGGCCACAAGTTCAGCGTGTCCGG
CGAGGGCGAGGGCGATGCCACCTACGGCAAGCTGACCCTGAAGTTCATCTGCACCACCGGCAAGCTGCCC
GTGCCCTGGCCCACCCTCGTGACCACCCTGACCTACGGCGTGCAGTGCTTCAGCCGCTACCCCGACCACA
TGAAGCAGCACGACTTCTTCAAGTCCGCCATGCCCGAAGGCTACGTCCAGGAGCGCACCATCTTCTTCAA
GGACGACGGCAACTACAAGACCCGCGCCGAGGTGAAGTTCGAGGGCGACACCCTGGTGAACCGCATCGAG
CTGAAGGGCATCGACTTCAAGGAGGACGGCAACATCCTGGGGCACAAGCTGGAGTACAACTACAACAGCC
ACAACGTCTATATCATGGCCGACAAGCAGAAGAACGGCATCAAGGTGAACTTCAAGATCCGCCACAACAT
CGAGGACGGCAGCGTGCAGCTCGCCGACCACTACCAGCAGAACACCCCCATCGGCGACGGCCCCGTGCTG
CTGCCCGACAACCACTACCTGAGCACCCAGTCCGCCCTGAGCAAAGACCCCAACGAGAAGCGCGATCACA
TGGTCCTGCTGGAGTTCGTGACCGCCGCCGGGATCACTCTCGGCATGGACGAGCTGTACAAGTGACTCGA
GCGGCCGC
