>Addgene plasmid #74203 | pMXspuro-GFP | addgene partial sequence | sequence record 142805 | pBABE3 5'-ACCCTAACTGACACACATTCC-3'
CTCGAGTCACTTGTACAGCTCGTCCATGCCGAGAGTGATCCCGGCGGCGGTCACGAACTCCAGCAGGACC
ATGTGATCGCGCTTCTCGTTGGGGTCTTTGCTCAGGGCGGACTGGGTGCTCAGGTAGTGGTTGTCGGGCA
GCAGCACGGGGCCGTCGCCGATGGGGGTGTTCTGCTGGTAGTGGTCGGCGAGCTGCACGCTGCCGTCCTC
GATGTTGTGGCGGATCTTGAAGTTCACCTTGATGCCGTTCTTCTGCTTGTCGGCCATGATATAGACGTTG
TGGCTGTTGTAGTTGTACTCCAGCTTGTGCCCCAGGATGTTGCCGTCCTCCTTGAAGTCGATGCCCTTCA
GCTCGATGCGGTTCACCAGGGTGTCGCCCTCGAACTTCACCTCGGCGCGGGTCTTGTAGTTGCCGTCGTC
CTTGAAGAAGATGGTGCGCTCCTGGACGTAGCCTTCGGGCATGGCGGACTTGAAGAAGTCGTGCTGCTTC
ATGTGGTCGGGGTAGCGGCTGAAGCACTGCACGCCGTAGGTCAGGGTGGTCACGAGGGTGGGCCAGGGCA
CGGGCAGCTTGCCGGTGGTGCAGATGAACTTCAGGGTCAGCTTGCCGTAGGTGGCATCGCCCTCGCCCTC
GCCGGACACGCTGAACTTGTGGCCGTTTACGTCGCCGTCCAGCTCGACCAGGATGGGCACCACCCCGGTG
AACAGCTCCTCGCCCTTGCTCACCATGGTAGATCCTTAATTAACTAGCTAGATCCGGCAGTCTAGAGGAT
GGTCCACCCCCGGGGTCGGCAGCCTTCACGTGGGCGGCGTGTATCCAAGCTGCGATGCCGTCTACTTTGA
